>Addgene plasmid #112866 | pAAV2/rh10 | addgene full sequence | sequence record 339914 | Addgene NGS Result
GCGTCCCATTCGCCATTCAGGCTGCGCAACTGTTGGGAAGGGCGATCGGTGCGGGCCTCTTCGCTATTAC
GCCAGCTGGCGAAAGGGGGATGTGCTGCAAGGCGATTAAGTTGGGTAACGCCAGGGTTTTCCCAGTCACG
ACGTTGTAAAACGACGGCCAGTGAGCGCGCGTAATACGACTCACTATAGGGCGAATTGGGTACCGGGCCC
CCCCTCGATCGAGGTCGACGGTATCGGGGGAGCTCGCAGGGTCTCCATTTTGAAGCGGGAGGTTTGAACG
CGCAGCCGCCATGCCGGGGTTTTACGAGATTGTGATTAAGGTCCCCAGCGACCTTGACGAGCATCTGCCC
GGCATTTCTGACAGCTTTGTGAACTGGGTGGCCGAGAAGGAATGGGAGTTGCCGCCAGATTCTGACATGG
ATCTGAATCTGATTGAGCAGGCACCCCTGACCGTGGCCGAGAAGCTGCAGCGCGACTTTCTGACGGAATG
GCGCCGTGTGAGTAAGGCCCCGGAGGCTCTTTTCTTTGTGCAATTTGAGAAGGGAGAGAGCTACTTCCAC
ATGCACGTGCTCGTGGAAACCACCGGGGTGAAATCCATGGTTTTGGGACGTTTCCTGAGTCAGATTCGCG
AAAAACTGATTCAGAGAATTTACCGCGGGATCGAGCCGACTTTGCCAAACTGGTTCGCGGTCACAAAGAC
CAGAAATGGCGCCGGAGGCGGGAACAAGGTGGTGGATGAGTGCTACATCCCCAATTACTTGCTCCCCAAA
ACCCAGCCTGAGCTCCAGTGGGCGTGGACTAATATGGAACAGTATTTAAGCGCCTGTTTGAATCTCACGG
AGCGTAAACGGTTGGTGGCGCAGCATCTGACGCACGTGTCGCAGACGCAGGAGCAGAACAAAGAGAATCA
GAATCCCAATTCTGATGCGCCGGTGATCAGATCAAAAACTTCAGCCAGGTACATGGAGCTGGTCGGGTGG
CTCGTGGACAAGGGGATTACCTCGGAGAAGCAGTGGATCCAGGAGGACCAGGCCTCATACATCTCCTTCA
ATGCGGCCTCCAACTCGCGGTCCCAAATCAAGGCTGCCTTGGACAATGCGGGAAAGATTATGAGCCTGAC
TAAAACCGCCCCCGACTACCTGGTGGGCCAGCAGCCCGTGGAGGACATTTCCAGCAATCGGATTTATAAA
ATTTTGGAACTAAACGGGTACGATCCCCAATATGCGGCTTCCGTCTTTCTGGGATGGGCCACGAAAAAGT
TCGGCAAGAGGAACACCATCTGGCTGTTTGGGCCTGCAACTACCGGGAAGACCAACATCGCGGAGGCCAT
AGCCCACACTGTGCCCTTCTACGGGTGCGTAAACTGGACCAATGAGAACTTTCCCTTCAACGACTGTGTC
GACAAGATGGTGATCTGGTGGGAGGAGGGGAAGATGACCGCCAAGGTCGTGGAGTCGGCCAAAGCCATTC
TCGGAGGAAGCAAGGTGCGCGTGGACCAGAAATGCAAGTCCTCGGCCCAGATAGACCCGACTCCCGTGAT
CGTCACCTCCAACACCAACATGTGCGCCGTGATTGACGGGAACTCAACGACCTTCGAACACCAGCAGCCG
TTGCAAGACCGGATGTTCAAATTTGAACTCACCCGCCGTCTGGATCATGACTTTGGGAAGGTCACCAAGC
AGGAAGTCAAAGACTTTTTCCGGTGGGCAAAGGATCACGTGGTTGAGGTGGAGCATGAATTCTACGTCAA
AAAGGGTGGAGCCAAGAAAAGACCCGCCCCCAGTGACGCAGATATAAGTGAGCCCAAACGGGTGCGCGAG
TCAGTTGCGCAGCCATCGACGTCAGACGCGGAAGCTTCGATCAACTACGCAGACAGGTACCAAAACAAAT
GTTCTCGTCACGTGGGCATGAATCTGATGCTGTTTCCCTGCAGACAATGCGAGAGAATGAATCAGAATTC
AAATATCTGCTTCACTCACGGACAGAAAGACTGTTTAGAGTGCTTTCCCGTGTCAGAATCTCAACCCGTT
TCTGTCGTCAAAAAGGCGTATCAGAAACTGTGCTACATTCATCATATCATGGGAAAGGTGCCAGACGCTT
GCACTGCCTGCGATCTGGTCAATGTGGATTTGGATGACTGCATCTTTGAACAATAAATGATTTAAATCAG
GTATGGCTGCCGATGGTTATCTTCCAGATTGGCTCGAGGACAACCTCTCTGAGGGCATTCGCGAGTGGTG
GGACTTGAAACCTGGAGCCCCGAAACCCAAAGCCAACCAGCAAAAGCAGGACGACGGCCGGGGTCTGGTG
CTTCCTGGCTACAAGTACCTCGGACCCTTCAACGGACTCGACAAGGGGGAGCCCGTCAACGCGGCGGACG
CAGCGGCCCTCGAGCACGACAAGGCCTACGACCAGCAGCTCAAAGCGGGTGACAATCCGTACCTGCGGTA
TAACCACGCCGACGCCGAGTTTCAGGAGCGTCTGCAAGAAGATACGTCTTTTGGGGGCAACCTCGGGCGA
GCAGTCTTCCAGGCCAAGAAGCGGGTTCTCGAACCTCTCGGTCTGGTTGAGGAAGGCGCTAAGACGGCTC
CTGGAAAGAAGAGACCGGTAGAGCCATCACCCCAGCGTTCTCCAGACTCCTCTACGGGCATCGGCAAGAA
AGGCCAGCAGCCCGCGAAAAAGAGACTCAACTTTGGGCAGACTGGCGACTCAGAGTCAGTGCCCGACCCT
CAACCAATCGGAGAACCCCCCGCAGGCCCCTCTGGTCTGGGATCTGGTACAATGGCTGCAGGCGGTGGCG
CTCCAATGGCAGACAATAACGAAGGCGCCGACGGAGTGGGTAGTTCCTCAGGAAATTGGCATTGCGATTC
CACATGGCTGGGCGACAGAGTCATCACCACCAGCACCCGAACCTGGGCCCTCCCCACCTACAACAACCAC
CTCTACAAGCAAATCTCCAACGGGACTTCGGGAGGAAGCACCAACGACAACACCTACTTCGGCTACAGCA
CCCCCTGGGGGTATTTTGACTTTAACAGATTCCACTGCCACTTCTCACCACGTGACTGGCAGCGACTCAT
CAACAACAACTGGGGATTCCGGCCCAAGAGACTCAACTTCAAGCTCTTCAACATCCAGGTCAAGGAGGTC
ACGCAGAATGAAGGCACCAAGACCATCGCCAATAACCTTACCAGCACGATTCAGGTCTTTACGGACTCGG
AATACCAGCTCCCGTACGTCCTCGGCTCTGCGCACCAGGGCTGCCTGCCTCCGTTCCCGGCGGACGTCTT
CATGATTCCTCAGTACGGGTACCTGACTCTGAACAATGGCAGTCAGGCCGTGGGCCGTTCCTCCTTCTAC
TGCCTGGAGTACTTTCCTTCTCAAATGCTGAGAACGGGCAACAACTTTGAGTTCAGCTACCAGTTTGAGG
ACGTGCCTTTTCACAGCAGCTACGCGCACAGCCAAAGCCTGGACCGGCTGATGAACCCCCTCATCGACCA
GTACCTGTACTACCTGTCTCGGACTCAGTCCACGGGAGGTACCGCAGGAACTCAGCAGTTGCTATTTTCT
CAGGCCGGGCCTAATAACATGTCGGCTCAGGCCAAAAACTGGCTACCCGGGCCCTGCTACCGGCAGCAAC
GCGTCTCCACGACACTGTCGCAAAATAACAACAGCAACTTTGCCTGGACCGGTGCCACCAAGTATCATCT
GAATGGCAGAGACTCTCTGGTAAATCCCGGTGTCGCTATGGCAACCCACAAGGACGACGAAGAGCGATTT
TTTCCGTCCAGCGGAGTCTTAATGTTTGGGAAACAGGGAGCTGGAAAAGACAACGTGGACTATAGCAGCG
TTATGCTAACCAGTGAGGAAGAAATTAAAACCACCAACCCAGTGGCCACAGAACAGTACGGCGTGGTGGC
CGATAACCTGCAACAGCAAAACGCCGCTCCTATTGTAGGGGCCGTCAACAGTCAAGGAGCCTTACCTGGC
ATGGTCTGGCAGAACCGGGACGTGTACCTGCAGGGTCCTATCTGGGCCAAGATTCCTCACACGGACGGAA
ACTTTCATCCCTCGCCGCTGATGGGAGGCTTTGGACTGAAACACCCGCCTCCTCAGATCCTGATTAAGAA
TACACCTGTTCCCGCGGATCCTCCAACTACCTTCAGTCAAGCTAAGCTGGCGTCGTTCATCACGCAGTAC
AGCACCGGACAGGTCAGCGTGGAAATTGAATGGGAGCTGCAGAAAGAAAACAGCAAACGCTGGAACCCAG
AGATTCAATACACTTCCAACTACTACAAATCTACAAATGTGGACTTTGCTGTTAACACAGATGGCACTTA
TTCTGAGCCTCGCCCCATCGGCACCCGTTACCTCACCCGTAATCTGTAATTGCTTGTTAATCAATAAACC
GGTTGATTCGTTTCAGTTGAACTTTGGTCTCTGCGAAGGGCGAATTCGTTTAAACCTGCAGGACTAGAGG
TCCTGTATTAGAGGTCACGTGAGTGTTTTGCGACATTTTGCGACACCATGTGGTCACGCTGGGTATTTAA
GCCCGAGTGAGCACGCAGGGTCTCCATTTTGAAGCGGGAGGTTTGAACGCGCAGCCGCCAAGCCGAATTC
TGCAGATATCCATCACACTGGCGGCCGCTCGACTAGAGCGGCCGCCACCGCGGTGGAGCTCCAGCTTTTG
TTCCCTTTAGTGAGGGTTAATTGCGCGCTTGGCGTAATCATGGTCATAGCTGTTTCCTGTGTGAAATTGT
TATCCGCTCACAATTCCACACAACATACGAGCCGGAAGCATAAAGTGTAAAGCCTGGGGTGCCTAATGAG
TGAGCTAACTCACATTAATTGCGTTGCGCTCACTGCCCGCTTTCCAGTCGGGAAACCTGTCGTGCCAGCT
GCATTAATGAATCGGCCAACGCGCGGGGAGAGGCGGTTTGCGTATTGGGCGCTCTTCCGCTTCCTCGCTC
ACTGACTCGCTGCGCTCGGTCGTTCGGCTGCGGCGAGCGGTATCAGCTCACTCAAAGGCGGTAATACGGT
TATCCACAGAATCAGGGGATAACGCAGGAAAGAACATGTGAGCAAAAGGCCAGCAAAAGGCCAGGAACCG
TAAAAAGGCCGCGTTGCTGGCGTTTTTCCATAGGCTCCGCCCCCCTGACGAGCATCACAAAAATCGACGC
TCAAGTCAGAGGTGGCGAAACCCGACAGGACTATAAAGATACCAGGCGTTTCCCCCTGGAAGCTCCCTCG
TGCGCTCTCCTGTTCCGACCCTGCCGCTTACCGGATACCTGTCCGCCTTTCTCCCTTCGGGAAGCGTGGC
GCTTTCTCATAGCTCACGCTGTAGGTATCTCAGTTCGGTGTAGGTCGTTCGCTCCAAGCTGGGCTGTGTG
CACGAACCCCCCGTTCAGCCCGACCGCTGCGCCTTATCCGGTAACTATCGTCTTGAGTCCAACCCGGTAA
GACACGACTTATCGCCACTGGCAGCAGCCACTGGTAACAGGATTAGCAGAGCGAGGTATGTAGGCGGTGC
TACAGAGTTCTTGAAGTGGTGGCCTAACTACGGCTACACTAGAAGAACAGTATTTGGTATCTGCGCTCTG
CTGAAGCCAGTTACCTTCGGAAAAAGAGTTGGTAGCTCTTGATCCGGCAAACAAACCACCGCTGGTAGCG
GTGGTTTTTTTGTTTGCAAGCAGCAGATTACGCGCAGAAAAAAAGGATCTCAAGAAGATCCTTTGATCTT
TTCTACGGGGTCTGACGCTCAGTGGAACGAAAACTCACGTTAAGGGATTTTGGTCATGAGATTATCAAAA
AGGATCTTCACCTAGATCCTTTTAAATTAAAAATGAAGTTTTAAATCAATCTAAAGTATATATGAGTAAA
CTTGGTCTGACAGTTACCAATGCTTAATCAGTGAGGCACCTATCTCAGCGATCTGTCTATTTCGTTCATC
CATAGTTGCCTGACTCCCCGTCGTGTAGATAACTACGATACGGGAGGGCTTACCATCTGGCCCCAGTGCT
GCAATGATACCGCGAGACCCACGCTCACCGGCTCCAGATTTATCAGCAATAAACCAGCCAGCCGGAAGGG
CCGAGCGCAGAAGTGGTCCTGCAACTTTATCCGCCTCCATCCAGTCTATTAATTGTTGCCGGGAAGCTAG
AGTAAGTAGTTCGCCAGTTAATAGTTTGCGCAACGTTGTTGCCATTGCTACAGGCATCGTGGTGTCACGC
TCGTCGTTTGGTATGGCTTCATTCAGCTCCGGTTCCCAACGATCAAGGCGAGTTACATGATCCCCCATGT
TGTGCAAAAAAGCGGTTAGCTCCTTCGGTCCTCCGATCGTTGTCAGAAGTAAGTTGGCCGCAGTGTTATC
ACTCATGGTTATGGCAGCACTGCATAATTCTCTTACTGTCATGCCATCCGTAAGATGCTTTTCTGTGACT
GGTGAGTACTCAACCAAGTCATTCTGAGAATAGTGTATGCGGCGACCGAGTTGCTCTTGCCCGGCGTCAA
TACGGGATAATACCGCGCCACATAGCAGAACTTTAAAAGTGCTCATCATTGGAAAACGTTCTTCGGGGCG
AAAACTCTCAAGGATCTTACCGCTGTTGAGATCCAGTTCGATGTAACCCACTCGTGCACCCAACTGATCT
TCAGCATCTTTTACTTTCACCAGCGTTTCTGGGTGAGCAAAAACAGGAAGGCAAAATGCCGCAAAAAAGG
GAATAAGGGCGACACGGAAATGTTGAATACTCATACTCTTCCTTTTTCAATATTATTGAAGCATTTATCA
GGGTTATTGTCTCATGAGCGGATACATATTTGAATGTATTTAGAAAAATAAACAAATAGGGGTTCCGCGC
ACATTTCCCCGAAAAGTGCCACCTAAATTGTAAGCGTTAATATTTTGTTAAAATTCGCGTTAAATTTTTG
TTAAATCAGCTCATTTTTTAACCAATAGGCCGAAATCGGCAAAATCCCTTATAAATCAAAAGAATAGACC
GAGATAGGGT
[37 nt withheld, positions 7011-7047]
AAAGAACGTGGACTCCAACGTCAAAGG
[49 nt withheld, positions 7075-7123]
T
[91 nt withheld, positions 7125-7215]
G
[120 nt withheld, positions 7217-7336]
Features (pLannotate 1.2.2; 14 found; start..end, strand, type, name):
      9..164     -  CDS            lacZα (fragment): LacZα fragment of β-galactosidase; lacZ fragment
    172..190     +  promoter       T7 promoter: promoter for bacteriophage T7 RNA polymerase
    963..2153    +  CDS            Rep52: REP52_AAV2S - Experimental evidence at protein level: Swiss-Prot protein existence level 1. Plays a critical role during packaging of viral DNA into empty capsids, where they are thought to be part of the packaging motor complex. The single stranded genomic DNA is packaged in a 3' to 5' direction and requires the association between viral DNA and Rep40. Regulates host PKA activity by interacting with host PRKX as a mechanism to interfere with helper virus propagation and to promote its own replication. From Adeno-associated virus 2 (isolate Srivastava/1982) (AAV-2).
   2173..4386    +  CDS            VP1: CAPSD_AAV2S - Experimental evidence at protein level: Swiss-Prot protein existence level 1. Capsid protein self-assembles to form an icosahedral capsid with a T=1 symmetry, about 22 nm in diameter, and consisting of 60 copies of three size variants of the capsid protein VP1, VP2 and VP3 which differ in their N-terminus. The capsid encapsulates the genomic ssDNA. Binds to host cell heparan sulfate and uses host ITGA5-ITGB1 as coreceptor on the cell surface to provide virion attachment to target cell. This attachment induces virion internalization predominantly through clathrin-dependent endocyt
   4653..4681    -  misc_feature   MCS (fragment): pBluescript multiple cloning site
   4694..4712    -  promoter       T3 promoter: promoter for bacteriophage T3 RNA polymerase
   4757..4773    -  protein_bind   lac operator: The lac repressor binds to the lac operator to inhibit transcription in E. coli. This inhibition can be relieved by adding lactose or isopropyl-β-D-thiogalactopyranoside (IPTG). lac repressor encoded by lacI
   4781..4811    -  promoter       lac promoter: promoter for the E. coli lac operon
   4826..4847    -  protein_bind   CAP binding site: CAP binding activates transcription in the presence of cAMP. E. coli catabolite activator protein
   4860..4952    -  CDS            lacI (fragment): lac repressor; lacI; The lac repressor binds to the lac operator to inhibit transcription in E. coli. This inhibition can be relieved by adding lactose or isopropyl-β-D-thiogalactopyranoside (IPTG).
   5135..5723    -  rep_origin     ori: high-copy-number ColE1/pMB1/pBR322/pUC origin of replication
   5894..6754    -  CDS            AmpR: β-lactamase; bla; confers resistance to ampicillin, carbenicillin, and related antibiotics
   6755..6859    -  promoter       AmpR promoter: bla
   6912..4       -  rep_origin     f1 ori (across the origin) (sequence partly withheld): f1 bacteriophage origin of replication; arrow indicates direction of (+) strand synthesis
