[The description below was written by a language model from this plasmid's Addgene catalogue record and pLannotate feature annotations shown in this document.]
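Description:
pAAV2/rh10 is an AAV packaging (trans) plasmid of 7,336 nt that supplies the viral Rep and Cap functions needed to produce recombinant adeno-associated virus pseudotyped with the rh10 capsid. The catalogue lists the backbone as unknown, but the annotated features (T7 and T3 promoters flanking a pBluescript multiple cloning site remnant, lacZα fragment, lac promoter/operator and f1 ori) are typical of a pBluescript-type phagemid. It is propagated in E. coli through a high-copy ColE1/pUC-type origin and selected with ampicillin via the β-lactamase gene and its own promoter. The f1 origin is a backbone carry-over with no role in AAV production.

The insert, Rep2/Cap-rh10, combines the AAV2 rep gene with the capsid gene of serotype rh10 and is recorded as being under a truncated P5 promoter. The automated annotation marks a Rep52 reading frame followed directly by a VP1-length capsid reading frame. Both labels come from matches to AAV2 reference proteins, so the heparan sulfate binding described in the capsid entry belongs to AAV2 and should not be assumed for rh10. The large Rep proteins and the P5 element are not annotated separately, although about 770 nt of unlabelled sequence lies upstream of Rep52. No inverted terminal repeats are annotated, as expected for a helper construct whose own sequence is not meant to be encapsidated.

In general use, a plasmid of this kind is co-transfected into producer cells with an ITR-flanked transgene plasmid and a source of adenoviral helper functions. Rep replicates and packages the vector genome, and the VP proteins assemble into rh10 capsids.
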