Addgene plasmid #112866: pAAV2/rh10
Purpose: AAV packaging plasmid expressing Rep/Cap genes
Depositing lab: James M. Wilson. Depositing organization: University of Pennsylvania.
Backbone
  Vector backbone: unknown
  Vector type: AAV
Growth in bacteria
  Bacterial resistance: Ampicillin, 100 μg/mL
  Growth temperature: 37°C
  Growth strain: DH5alpha
  Copy number: Unknown
Gene/Insert
  Gene/Insert name: Rep2/Cap-rh10
  Species: AAV
  Promoter: Truncated P5
  Cloning method: Unknown
  Sequencing primers: 5′ KS primer
Terms and licenses: Academic/Nonprofit Terms; Industry Terms: Not Available to Industry
How to cite: pAAV2/rh10 was a gift from James M. Wilson (Addgene plasmid # 112866 ; http://n2t.net/addgene:112866 ; RRID:Addgene_112866)
